>Addgene plasmid #160273 | 48 pLIB_C_GST | addgene full sequence | sequence record 318563 | Addgene NGS Result
TTGAGATCCTTTTTTTCTGCGCGTAATCTGCTGCTTGCAAACAAAAAAACCACCGCTACCAGCGGTGGTT
TGTTTGCCGGATCAAGAGCTACCAACTCTTTTTCCGAAGGTAACTGGCTTCAGCAGAGCGCAGATACCAA
ATACTATTCTTCTAGTGTAGCCGTAGTTAGGCCACCACTTCAAGAACTCTGTAGCACCGCCTACATACCT
CGCTCTGCTAATCCTGTTACCAGTGGCTGCTGCCAGTGGCGATAAGTCGTGTCTTACCGGGTTGGACTCA
AGACGATAGTTACCGGATAAGGCGCAGCGGTCGGGCTGAACGGGGGGTTCGTGCACACAGCCCAGCTTGG
AGCGAACGACCTACACCGAACTGAGATACCTACAGCGTGAGCTATGAGAAAGCGCCACGCTTCCCGAAGG
GAGAAAGGCGGACAGGTATCCGGTAAGCGGCAGGGTCGGAACAGGAGAGCGCACGAGGGAGCTTCCAGGG
GGAAACGCCTGGTATCTTTATAGTCCTGTCGGGTTTCGCCACCTCTGACTTGAGCGTCGATTTTTGTGAT
GCTCGTCAGGGGGGCGGAGCCTATGGAAAAACGCCAGCAACGCGGCCTTTTTACGGTTCCTGGCCTTTTG
CTGGCCTTTTGCTCACATGTTCTTTCCTGCGTTATCCCCTGATTCTGTGGATAACCGTATTACCGCCTTT
GAGTGAGCTGATACCGCTCGCCGCAGCCGAACGACCGAGCGCAGCGAGTCAGTGAGCGAGGAAGCGGAAG
AGCGCCTGATGCGGTATTTTCTCCTTACGCATCTGTGCGGTATTTCACACCGCATAGACCAGCCGCGTAA
CCTGGCAAAATCGGTTACGGTTGAGTAATAAATGGATGCCCTGCGTAAGCGGGTGTGGGCGGACAATAAA
GTCTTAAACTGAACAAAATAGATCTAAACTATGACAATAAAGTCTTAAACTAGACAGAATAGTTGTAAAC
TGAAATCAGTCCAGTTATGCTGTGAAAAAGCATACTGGACTTTTGTTATGGCTAAAGCAAACTCTTCATT
TTCTGAAGTGCAAATTGCCCGTCGTATTAAAGAGGGGCGTGGCCAAGGGCATGGTAAAGACTATATTCGC
GGCGTTGTGACAATTTACCGAACAACTCCGCGGCCGGGAAGCCGATCTCGGCTTGAACGAATTGTTAGGT
GGCGGTACTTGGGTCGATATCAAAGTGCATCACTTCTTCCCGTATGCCCAACTTTGTATAGAGAGCCACT
GCGGGATCGTCACCGTAATCTGCTTGCACGTAGATCACATAAGCACCAAGCGCGTTGGCCTCATGCTTGA
GGAGATTGATGAGCGCGGTGGCAATGCCCTGCCTCCGGTGCTCGCCGGAGACTGCGAGATCATAGATATA
GATCTCACTACGCGGCTGCTCAAACTTGGGCAGAACGTAAGCCGCGAGAGCGCCAACAACCGCTTCTTGG
TCGAAGGCAGCAAGCGCGATGAATGTCTTACTACGGAGCAAGTTCCCGAGGTAATCGGAGTCCGGCTGAT
GTTGGGAGTAGGTGGCTACGTCTCCGAACTCACGACCGAAAAGATCAAGAGCAGCCCGCATGGATTTGAC
TTGGTCAGGGCCGAGCCTACATGTGCGAATGATGCCCATACTTGAGCCACCTAACTTTGTTTTAGGGCGA
CTGCCCTGCTGCGTAACATCGTTGCTGCTGCGTAACATCGTTGCTGCTCCATAACATCAAACATCGACCC
ACGGCGTAACGCGCTTGCTGCTTGGATGCCCGAGGCATAGACTGTACAAAAAAACAGTCATAACAAGCCA
TGAAAACCGCCACTGCGCCGTTACCACCGCTGCGTTCGGTCAAGGTTCTGGACCAGTTGCGTGAGCGCAT
ACGCTACTTGCATTACAGTTTACGAACCGAACAGGCTTATGTCAACTGGGTTTGTGCCTTCATCCGTTTC
CACGGTGTGCGTCACCCGGCAACCTTGGGCAGCAGCGAAGTCGAGGCATTTCTGTCCTGGCTGGCGAACG
AGCGCAAGGTTTCGGTCTCCACGCATCGTCAGGCATTGGCGGCCTTGCTGTTCTTCTACGGCAAGGTGCT
GTGCACGGATCTGCCCTTGCTTCAGGAGATCGGTAGACCTCGGCCGTCGCGGCGCTTGCCGGTGGTGCTG
ACCCCGGATGAAGTGGTTCGCATCCTCGGTTTTCTGGAAGGCGAGCATCGTTTGTTCGCCCAGGACTCTA
GCTATAGTTCTAGTGGTTGGCTACAGCTTTGTTTGTACTATCAACAGGTTGAACTGCTGATCAACAGATC
CTCTACGCGGCCGCGGTACCATAACTTCGTATAGCATACATTATACGAAGTTATCTGGTTTTACTAGTAT
CGATTCGCGACCTACTCCGGAATATTAATAGATCATGGAGATAATTAAAATGATAACCATCTCGCAAATA
AATAAGTATTTTACTGTTTTCGTAACAGTTTTGTAATAAAAAAACCTATAAATATTCCGGATTATTCATA
CCGTCCCACCATCGGGCGCGGATCCCGGTCCGACATATGAGCGCGCGGAATTCAAAGGCCTACGTCGACG
AGCTCACTAGTCGCGGCCGCTTTCGAATCTAGAGCCTGCAGTCTCGACAAGCTTGGAAGCGGATCTGGAT
CTGGAAGCAGCGCCAGCGCTTCCCCTATACTAGGTTATTGGAAAATTAAGGGCCTTGTGCAACCCACTCG
ACTTCTTTTGGAATATCTTGAAGAAAAATATGAAGAGCATTTGTATGAGCGCGATGAAGGTGATAAATGG
CGAAACAAAAAGTTTGAATTGGGTTTGGAGTTTCCCAATCTTCCTTATTATATTGATGGTGATGTTAAAT
TAACACAGTCTATGGCCATCATACGTTATATAGCTGACAAGCACAACATGTTGGGTGGTTGTCCAAAAGA
GCGTGCAGAGATTTCAATGCTTGAAGGAGCGGTTTTGGATATTAGATACGGTGTTTCGAGAATTGCATAT
AGTAAAGACTTTGAAACTCTCAAAGTTGATTTTCTTAGCAAGCTACCTGAAATGCTGAAAATGTTCGAAG
ATCGTTTATGTCATAAAACATATTTAAATGGTGATCATGTAACCCATCCTGACTTCATGTTGTATGACGC
TCTTGATGTTGTTTTATACATGGACCCAATGTGCCTGGATGCGTTCCCAAAATTAGTTTGTTTTAAAAAA
CGTATTGAAGCTATCCCACAAATTGATAAGTACTTGAAATCCAGCAAGTATATAGCATGGCCTTTGCAGG
GCTGGCAAGCCACGTTTGGTGGTGGCGACCATCCTCCAAAATAATAAGTCGAGAAGTACTAGAGGATCAT
AATCAGCCATACCACATTTGTAGAGGTTTTACTTGCTTTAAAAAACCTCCCACACCTCCCCCTGAACCTG
AAACATAAAATGAATGCAATTGTTGTTGTTAACTTGTTTATTGCAGCTTATAATGGTTACAAATAAAGCA
ATAGCATCACAAATTTCACAAATAAAGCATTTTTTTCACTGCATTCTAGTTGTGGTTTGTCCAAACTCAT
CAATGTATCTTATCATGTCTGGATCTGATCACTGCTTGAGCCTAGAAGATCCGGCTGCTAACAAAGCCCG
AAAGGAAGCTGAGTTGGCTGCTGCCACCGCTGAGCAATAACTATCATAACCCCTAGGAGATCCGAACCAG
ATAAGTGAAATCTAGTTCCAAACTATTTTGTCATTTTTAATTTTCGTATTAGCTTACGACGCTACACCCA
GTTCCCATCTATTTTGTCACTCTTCCCTAAATAATCCTTAAAAACTCCATTTCCACCCCTCCCAGTTCCC
AACTATTTTGTCCGCCCACAGCGGGGCATTTTTCTTCCTGTTATGTTTTTAATCAAACATCCTGCCAACT
CCATGTGACAAACCGTCATCTTCGGCTACTTTTTCTCTGTCACAGAATGAAAATTTTTCTGTCATCTCTT
CGTTATTAATGTTTGTAATTGACTGAATATCAACGCTTATTTGCAGCCTGAATGGCGAATGGG
[124 nt withheld, positions 4054-4177]
C
[91 nt withheld, positions 4179-4269]
A
[49 nt withheld, positions 4271-4319]
CCTTTGACGTTGGAGTCCACGTTCTT
[37 nt withheld, positions 4346-4382]
ACCCTATCTCGGTCTATTCTTTTGATTTATAAGGGATTTTGCCGATTTCGGCCTATTGGTTAAAAAATGA
GCTGATTTAACAAAAATTTAACGCGAATTTTAACAAAATATTAACGCTTACAATTTAGGTGGCACTTTTC
GGGGAAATGTGCGCGGAACCCCTATTTGTTTATTTTTCTAAATACATTCAAATATGTATCCGCTCATGAG
ACAATAACCCTGATAAATGCTTCAATAATATTGAAAAAGGAAGAGTATGAGTATTCAACATTTCCGTGTC
GCCCTTATTCCCTTTTTTGCGGCATTTTGCCTTCCTGTTTTTGCTCACCCAGAAACGCTGGTGAAAGTAA
AAGATGCTGAAGATCAGTTGGGTGCACGAGTGGGTTACATCGAACTGGATCTCAACAGCGGTAAGATCCT
TGAGAGTTTTCGCCCCGAAGAACGTTTTCCAATGATGAGCACTTTTAAAGTTCTGCTATGTGGCGCGGTA
TTATCCCGTATTGACGCCGGGCAAGAGCAACTCGGTCGCCGCATACACTATTCTCAGAATGACTTGGTTG
AGTACTCACCAGTCACAGAAAAGCATCTTACGGATGGCATGACAGTAAGAGAATTATGCAGTGCTGCCAT
AACCATGAGTGATAACACTGCGGCCAACTTACTTCTGACAACGATCGGAGGACCGAAGGAGCTAACCGCT
TTTTTGCACAACATGGGGGATCATGTAACTCGCCTTGATCGTTGGGAACCGGAGCTGAATGAAGCCATAC
CAAACGACGAGCGTGACACCACGATGCCTGTAGCAATGGCAACAACGTTGCGCAAACTATTAACTGGCGA
ACTACTTACTCTAGCTTCCCGGCAACAATTAATAGACTGGATGGAGGCGGATAAAGTTGCAGGACCACTT
CTGCGCTCGGCCCTTCCGGCTGGCTGGTTTATTGCTGATAAATCTGGAGCCGGTGAGCGTGGGTCTCGCG
GTATCATTGCAGCACTGGGGCCAGATGGTAAGCCCTCCCGTATCGTAGTTATCTACACGACGGGGAGTCA
GGCAACTATGGATGAACGAAATAGACAGATCGCTGAGATAGGTGCCTCACTGATTAAGCATTGGTAACTG
TCAGACCAAGTTTACTCATATATACTTTAGATTGATTTAAAACTTCATTTTTAATTTAAAAGGATCTAGG
TGAAGATCCTTTTTGATAATCTCATGACCAAAATCCCTTAACGTGAGTTTTCGTTCCACTGAGCGTCAGA
CCCCGTAGAAAAGATCAAAGGATCTTC
Features (pLannotate 1.2.2; 18 found; start..end, strand, type, name):
      1..589     +  rep_origin     ori: high-copy-number ColE1/pMB1/pBR322/pUC origin of replication
    775..826     -  misc_feature   bom (fragment): basis of mobility region from pBR322
    894..1118    -  mobile_element Tn7R: mini-Tn7 element (right end of the Tn7 transposon) Tn7
   1185..1718    -  CDS            GmR: gentamycin acetyltransferase; aacC1; confers resistance to gentamycin
   1907..1935    -  promoter       Pc promoter: intI1 (promoter lies within the coding sequence); class 1 integron promoter
   1913..2275    -  CDS            YPR2_ECOLX (fragment): Protein predicted: Swiss-Prot protein existence level 4. From Escherichia coli.
   2275..2302    -  rep_origin     R6K γ ori (fragment): γ replication origin from E. coli plasmid R6K; requires the R6K initiator protein pi for replication
   2331..2364    +  protein_bind   loxP: Cre-mediated recombination occurs in the 8-bp core sequence (GCATACAT). Cre recombinase
   2412..2503    +  promoter       polyhedrin promoter: polh from Autographa californica; promoter for the baculovirus polyhedrin gene
   2681..3334    +  CDS            GST: glutathione S-transferase from Schistosoma japonicum
   3355..3438    +  CDS            large T antigen (fragment): large T antigen from SV40 (simian virus 40)
   3461..3595    +  polyA_signal   SV40 poly(A) signal: SV40 polyadenylation signal
   3624..3673    +  CDS            SET1 (fragment): solubility-enhancement tag derived from T7 phage gene 10B
   3705..3870    -  mobile_element Tn7L: mini-Tn7 element (left end of the Tn7 transposon) Tn7
   4033..4049    +  CDS            lacZα (fragment): LacZα fragment of β-galactosidase; lacZ fragment
   4054..4508    +  rep_origin     f1 ori (sequence partly withheld): f1 bacteriophage origin of replication; arrow indicates direction of (+) strand synthesis
   4534..4638    +  promoter       AmpR promoter: bla
   4639..5499    +  CDS            AmpR: β-lactamase; bla; confers resistance to ampicillin, carbenicillin, and related antibiotics
