[The description below was written by a language model from this plasmid's Addgene catalogue record and pLannotate feature annotations shown in this document.]
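Description:
48 pLIB_C_GST is an empty insect-cell expression backbone from the InteBac vector suite, built on pLIB and designed to place a non-cleavable C-terminal glutathione S-transferase (GST) tag on a protein of interest produced through the baculovirus system. In E. coli it is maintained as a high-copy plasmid through a ColE1/pUC-type origin and selected with ampicillin via the bla gene. An f1 origin is also present. The sequenced record is about 5.7 kb, and no insert is included. Genes are intended to be introduced by Gibson assembly into a cloning site that was altered for compatibility across the InteBac set.

The expression cassette sits between the Tn7R and Tn7L ends of a mini-Tn7 element, so it can be transposed into a baculoviral bacmid carrying a Tn7 attachment site. A gentamicin acetyltransferase gene driven by the integron Pc promoter lies within the same transposable segment and provides selection for the transposed cassette. Within this segment, the strong, very late polyhedrin promoter from Autographa californica nucleopolyhedrovirus is followed by a gap of roughly 180 nt, presumably containing the cloning site. The Schistosoma japonicum GST coding sequence comes next, followed by an SV40 polyadenylation signal. An open reading frame inserted in frame upstream of GST is therefore expressed as a C-terminal GST fusion suitable for glutathione affinity purification or pull-down experiments, with no protease site for tag removal. A loxP site upstream of the promoter allows Cre-mediated fusion with other loxP-bearing plasmids. The short annotated fragments (R6K γ ori, lacZα, large T antigen, SET1, bom) appear to be backbone remnants or partial matches rather than functional parts.
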