Addgene plasmid #160273: 48 pLIB_C_GST
Purpose: (Empty Backbone) C-term uncleavable GST tag for insect cell expression
Depositing lab: John Weir. Depositing organization: Friedrich Miescher Laboratory. Publication: InteBac - An integrated bacterial and baculovirus expression vector suite. Altmannova V, Blaha A, Astrinidis S, Reichle H, Weir JR. Protein Sci. 2020 Sep 21. doi: 10.1002/pro.3957. PubMed 32955754.
Backbone
  Vector backbone: pLIB
  Modifications to backbone: MCS altered for full compatibility within InteBac, C-terminal non-cleavable GST tag added
  Vector type: Insect Expression
  Promoter: polyhydrin
  Selectable markers: Gentamicin
  Tag / fusion protein: GST (C terminal on backbone)
Growth in bacteria
  Bacterial resistance: Ampicillin, 100 μg/mL
  Growth temperature: 37°C
  Growth strain: DH5alpha
  Copy number: High Copy
Gene/Insert
  Cloning method: Gibson Cloning
Terms and licenses: Academic/Nonprofit Terms; Industry Terms: Not Available to Industry
How to cite: 48 pLIB_C_GST was a gift from John Weir (Addgene plasmid # 160273 ; http://n2t.net/addgene:160273 ; RRID:Addgene_160273)
